Addgene plasmid #85708: CRISPseq-mCherry-backbone
Purpose: (Empty Backbone) Backbone for CRISPR/Cas9 screening with single cell RNA-seq. Lentiviral plasmid for cloning of gRNAs and Unique Guide Index (UGI), with an mCherry fluorescent marker. Does NOT include Cas9.
Depositing lab: Ido Amit. Depositing organization: Weizmann Institute of Science. Publication: Dissecting Immune Circuits by Linking CRISPR-Pooled Screens with Single-Cell RNA-Seq. Jaitin DA, Weiner A, Yofe I, Lara-Astiaso D, Keren-Shaul H, David E, Salame TM, Tanay A, van Oudenaarden A, Amit I. Cell. 2016 Dec 15;167(7):1883-1896.e15. doi: 10.1016/j.cell.2016.11.039. PubMed 27984734.
Backbone
  Vector backbone: pHKO9
  Vector type: Lentiviral
Growth in bacteria
  Bacterial resistance: Ampicillin, 100 μg/mL
  Growth temperature: 37°C
  Growth strain: NEB Stable
  Copy number: High Copy
Gene/Insert
  Sequencing primers: 5′ ataatgatagtaggaggcttgg; 3′ gagtttggacaaaccacaac
Terms and licenses: Academic/Nonprofit Terms; Industry Terms: Not Available to Industry
How to cite: CRISPseq-mCherry-backbone was a gift from Ido Amit (Addgene plasmid # 85708 ; http://n2t.net/addgene:85708 ; RRID:Addgene_85708)
