[The description below was written by a language model from this plasmid's Addgene catalogue record and pLannotate feature annotations shown in this document.]
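Description:
CRISPseq-mCherry-backbone is an empty lentiviral vector built on the pHKO9 backbone for pooled CRISPR/Cas9 screens read out by single-cell RNA-seq. It is propagated in E. coli as a high-copy plasmid through a ColE1/pUC-type origin with ampicillin selection (AmpR/β-lactamase). It also carries an f1 origin, an SV40 origin, and leftover cloning-vector elements (lac promoter/operator, T3 and T7 promoters, a lacZα fragment). The viral portion has a third-generation, self-inactivating layout. An RSV promoter drives a truncated HIV-1 5' LTR, followed by the Ψ packaging signal with a gag fragment, the RRE for Rev-dependent export, a cPPT/CTS, and a ΔU3 3' LTR followed by an SV40 poly(A) signal. Packaging functions must therefore be supplied in trans.

Between the LTRs are two expression units. A human U6 Pol III promoter sits just upstream of the S. pyogenes gRNA scaffold, with a short gap between them where a guide sequence would be cloned. Downstream, the EF-1α core promoter with its intron A drives mCherry, followed by a WPRE to enhance transcript expression. mCherry marks transduced cells for identification or sorting. According to the record, the vector also accepts a Unique Guide Index (UGI), a barcode that lets the guide carried by each cell be identified in single-cell RNA-seq data. The feature tables do not annotate the UGI cloning position. The plasmid does not encode Cas9, so the nuclease must come from another source. The depositor and repository-sequenced records are nearly identical, differing by one nucleotide in length and in how the EF-1α intron is annotated.
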