Features (pLannotate 1.2.2; 31 found; start..end, strand, type, name):
      1..107     +  rep_origin     RSF ori (fragment): Plasmids containing the RSF 1030 origin of replication can be propagated in E. coli cells that contain additional plasmids with compatible origins.
    109..201     +  CDS            lacI (fragment): lac repressor; lacI; The lac repressor binds to the lac operator to inhibit transcription in E. coli. This inhibition can be relieved by adding lactose or isopropyl-β-D-thiogalactopyranoside (IPTG).
    214..235     +  protein_bind   CAP binding site: CAP binding activates transcription in the presence of cAMP. E. coli catabolite activator protein
    250..280     +  promoter       lac promoter: promoter for the E. coli lac operon
    288..304     +  protein_bind   lac operator: The lac repressor binds to the lac operator to inhibit transcription in E. coli. This inhibition can be relieved by adding lactose or isopropyl-β-D-thiogalactopyranoside (IPTG). lac repressor encoded by lacI
    349..367     +  promoter       T3 promoter: promoter for bacteriophage T3 RNA polymerase
    395..621     +  promoter       RSV promoter: Rous sarcoma virus enhancer/promoter
    622..802     +  LTR            5' LTR (truncated): truncated 5' long terminal repeat (LTR) from HIV-1
    849..974     +  misc_feature   HIV-1 Ψ: packaging signal of human immunodeficiency virus type 1
    958..1321    +  CDS            HIV-1 gag (fragment): gag protein from human immunodeficiency virus 1; gag
   1467..1700    +  misc_feature   RRE: The Rev response element (RRE) of HIV-1 allows for Rev-dependent mRNA export from the nucleus to the cytoplasm.
   2077..2103    +  CDS            Rev (fragment): human immunodeficiency virus 1 (HIV-1) Rev protein; rev; enhances nuclear export of unspliced and incompletely spliced viral mRNAs
   2107..2347    +  promoter       U6 promoter: RNA polymerase III promoter for human U6 snRNA
   2372..2447    +  misc_RNA       gRNA scaffold: guide RNA scaffold for the Streptococcus pyogenes CRISPR/Cas9 system
   2503..2620    +  misc_feature   cPPT/CTS: central polypurine tract and central termination sequence of HIV-1
   2686..2752    +  CDS            small t antigen (fragment): SV40 (simian virus 40) small t antigen
   2778..2989    +  promoter       EF-1α core promoter: core promoter for human elongation factor EF-1α
   2990..3098    +  intron         EF-1α intron A (fragment): intron upstream of the start codon of human EF-1α
   3724..3927    +  intron         EF-1α intron A: truncated intron upstream of the start codon of human EF-1α
   3949..4656    +  CDS            mCherry: mCherry is a basic (constitutively fluorescent) red fluorescent protein published in 2004, derived from Discosoma sp.. It is reported to be a very rapidly-maturing monomer with low acid sensitivity.
   4680..5268    +  misc_feature   WPRE: woodchuck hepatitis virus posttranscriptional regulatory element
   5321..5340    +  misc_feature   cPPT/CTS (fragment): central polypurine tract and central termination sequence of HIV-1
   5342..5575    +  LTR            3' LTR (ΔU3): self-inactivating 3' long terminal repeat (LTR) from HIV-1
   5653..5774    +  polyA_signal   SV40 poly(A) signal: SV40 polyadenylation signal
   5814..5949    +  rep_origin     SV40 ori: SV40 origin of replication
   5970..5988    -  promoter       T7 promoter: promoter for bacteriophage T7 RNA polymerase
   5996..6151    +  CDS            lacZα (fragment): LacZα fragment of β-galactosidase; lacZ fragment
   6156..6584    +  rep_origin     f1 ori (sequence partly withheld): f1 bacteriophage origin of replication; arrow indicates direction of (+) strand synthesis
   6637..6741    +  promoter       AmpR promoter: bla
   6742..7602    +  CDS            AmpR: β-lactamase; bla; confers resistance to ampicillin, carbenicillin, and related antibiotics
   7773..8361    +  rep_origin     ori: high-copy-number ColE1/pMB1/pBR322/pUC origin of replication
>Addgene plasmid #85708 | CRISPseq-mCherry-backbone | depositor full sequence | sequence record 166334 | CRISPseq-mCherry-backbone sequence 8435 bps
ATCCCCTGATTCTGTGGATAACCGTATTACCGCCTTTGAGTGAGCTGATACCGCTCGCCGCAGCCGAACG
ACCGAGCGCAGCGAGTCAGTGAGCGAGGAAGCGGAAGAGCGCCCAATACGCAAACCGCCTCTCCCCGCGC
GTTGGCCGATTCATTAATGCAGCTGGCACGACAGGTTTCCCGACTGGAAAGCGGGCAGTGAGCGCAACGC
AATTAATGTGAGTTAGCTCACTCATTAGGCACCCCAGGCTTTACACTTTATGCTTCCGGCTCGTATGTTG
TGTGGAATTGTGAGCGGATAACAATTTCACACAGGAAACAGCTATGACCATGATTACGCCAAGCGCGCAA
TTAACCCTCACTAAAGGGAACAAAAGCTGGAGCTGCAAGCTTAATGTAGTCTTATGCAATACTCTTGTAG
TCTTGCAACATGGTAACGATGAGTTAGCAACATGCCTTACAAGGAGAGAAAAAGCACCGTGCATGCCGAT
TGGTGGAAGTAAGGTGGTACGATCGTGCCTTATTAGGAAGGCAACAGACGGGTCTGACATGGATTGGACG
AACCACTGAATTGCCGCATTGCAGAGATATTGTATTTAAGTGCCTAGCTCGATACATAAACGGGTCTCTC
TGGTTAGACCAGATCTGAGCCTGGGAGCTCTCTGGCTAACTAGGGAACCCACTGCTTAAGCCTCAATAAA
GCTTGCCTTGAGTGCTTCAAGTAGTGTGTGCCCGTCTGTTGTGTGACTCTGGTAACTAGAGATCCCTCAG
ACCCTTTTAGTCAGTGTGGAAAATCTCTAGCAGTGGCGCCCGAACAGGGACTTGAAAGCGAAAGGGAAAC
CAGAGGAGCTCTCTCGACGCAGGACTCGGCTTGCTGAAGCGCGCACGGCAAGAGGCGAGGGGCGGCGACT
GGTGAGTACGCCAAAAATTTTGACTAGCGGAGGCTAGAAGGAGAGAGATGGGTGCGAGAGCGTCAGTATT
AAGCGGGGGAGAATTAGATCGCGATGGGAAAAAATTCGGTTAAGGCCAGGGGGAAAGAAAAAATATAAAT
TAAAACATATAGTATGGGCAAGCAGGGAGCTAGAACGATTCGCAGTTAATCCTGGCCTGTTAGAAACATC
AGAAGGCTGTAGACAAATACTGGGACAGCTACAACCATCCCTTCAGACAGGATCAGAAGAACTTAGATCA
TTATATAATACAGTAGCAACCCTCTATTGTGTGCATCAAAGGATAGAGATAAAAGACACCAAGGAAGCTT
TAGACAAGATAGAGGAAGAGCAAAACAAAAGTAAGACCACCGCACAGCAAGCGGCCGCTGATCTTCAGAC
CTGGAGGAGGAGATATGAGGGACAATTGGAGAAGTGAATTATATAAATATAAAGTAGTAAAAATTGAACC
ATTAGGAGTAGCACCCACCAAGGCAAAGAGAAGAGTGGTGCAGAGAGAAAAAAGAGCAGTGGGAATAGGA
GCTTTGTTCCTTGGGTTCTTGGGAGCAGCAGGAAGCACTATGGGCGCAGCGTCAATGACGCTGACGGTAC
AGGCCAGACAATTATTGTCTGGTATAGTGCAGCAGCAGAACAATTTGCTGAGGGCTATTGAGGCGCAACA
GCATCTGTTGCAACTCACAGTCTGGGGCATCAAGCAGCTCCAGGCAAGAATCCTGGCTGTGGAAAGATAC
CTAAAGGATCAACAGCTCCTGGGGATTTGGGGTTGCTCTGGAAAACTCATTTGCACCACTGCTGTGCCTT
GGAATGCTAGTTGGAGTAATAAATCTCTGGAACAGATTTGGAATCACACGACCTGGATGGAGTGGGACAG
AGAAATTAACAATTACACAAGCTTAATACACTCCTTAATTGAAGAATCGCAAAACCAGCAAGAAAAGAAT
GAACAAGAATTATTGGAATTAGATAAATGGGCAAGTTTGTGGAATTGGTTTAACATAACAAATTGGCTGT
GGTATATAAAATTATTCATAATGATAGTAGGAGGCTTGGTAGGTTTAAGAATAGTTTTTGCTGTACTTTC
TATAGTGAATAGAGTTAGGCAGGGATATTCACCATTATCGTTTCAGACCCACCTCCCAACCCCGAGGGGA
CCCAGAGAGGGCCTATTTCCCATGATTCCTTCATATTTGCATATACGATACAAGGCTGTTAGAGAGATAA
TTAGAATTAATTTGACTGTAAACACAAAGATATTAGTACAAAATACGTGACGTAGAAAGTAATAATTTCT
TGGGTAGTTTGCAGTTTTAAAATTATGTTTTAAAATGGACTATCATATGCTTACCGTAACTTGAAAGTAT
TTCGATTTCTTGGCTTTATATATCTTGTGGAAAGGACGAAACACCGGAGACGGACGTCTCTGTTTTAGAG
CTAGAAATAGCAAGTTAAAATAAGGCTAGTCCGTTATCAACTTGAAAAAGTGGCACCGAGTCGGTGCTTT
TTTAAGCTTGGCGTAACTAGATCTTGAGACAAATGGCAGTATTCATCCACAATTTTAAAAGAAAAGGGGG
GATTGGGGGGTACAGTGCAGGGGAAAGAATAGTAGACATAATAGCAACAGACATACAAACTAAAGAATTA
CAAAAACAAATTACAAAAATTCAAAATTTTCGGGTTTATTACAGGGACAGCAGAGATCCACTTTGGCGCC
GGCTCGAGGGGGCCCGGGTGCAAAGATGGATAAAGTTTTAAACAGAGAGGAATCTTTGCAGCTAATGGAC
CTTCTAGGTCTTGAAAGGAGTGGGAATTGGCTCCGGTGCCCGTCAGTGGGCAGAGCGCACATCGCCCACA
GTCCCCGAGAAGTTGGGGGGAGGGGTCGGCAATTGATCCGGTGCCTAGAGAAGGTGGCGCGGGGTAAACT
GGGAAAGTGATGTCGTGTACTGGCTCCGCCTTTTTCCCGAGGGTGGGGGAGAACCGTATATAAGTGCAGT
AGTCGCCGTGAACGTTCTTTTTCGCAACGGGTTTGCCGCCAGAACACAGGTAAGTGCCGTGTGTGGTTCC
CGCGGGCCTGGCCTCTTTACGGGTTATGGCCCTTGCGTGCCTTGAATTACTTCCACTGGCTGCAGTACGT
GATTCTTGATCCCGAGCTTCGGGTTGGAAGTGGGTGGGAGAGTTCGAGGCCTTGCGCTTAAGGAGCCCCT
TCGCCTCGTGCTTGAGTTGAGGCCTGGCCTGGGCGCTGGGGCCGCCGCGTGCGAATCTGGTGGCACCTTC
GCGCCTGTCTCGCTGCTTTCGATAAGTCTCTAGCCATTTAAAATTTTTGATGACCTGCTGCGACGCTTTT
TTTCTGGCAAGATAGTCTTGTAAATGCGGGCCAAGATCTGCACACTGGTATTTCGGTTTTTGGGGCCGCG
GGCGGCGACGGGGCCCGTGCGTCCCAGCGCACATGTTCGGCGAGGCGGGGCCTGCGAGCGCGGCCACCGA
GAATCGGACGGGGGTAGTCTCAAGCTGGCCGGCCTGCTCTGGTGCCTGGCCTCGCGCCGCCGTGTATCGC
CCCGCCCTGGGCGGCAAGGCTGGCCCGGTCGGCACCAGTTGCGTGAGCGGAAAGATGGCCGCTTCCCGGC
CCTGCTGCAGGGAGCTCAAAATGGAGGACGCGGCGCTCGGGAGAGCGGGCGGGTGAGTCACCCACACAAA
GGAAAAGGGCCTTTCCGTCCTCAGCCGTCGCTTCATGTGACTCCACGGAGTACCGGGCGCCGTCCAGGCA
CCTCGATTAGTTCTCGAGCTTTTGGAGTACGTCGTCTTTAGGTTGGGGGGAGGGGTTTTATGCGATGGAG
TTTCCCCACACTGAGTGGGTGGAGACTGAAGTTAGGCCAGCTTGGCACTTGATGTAATTCTCCTTGGAAT
TTGCCCTTTTTGAGTTTGGATCTTGGTTCATTCTCAAGCCTCAGACAGTGGTTCAAAGTTTTTTTCTTCC
ATTTCAGGTGTCGTGACGTACGGCCACCATGGTGAGCAAGGGCGAGGAGGATAACATGGCCATCATCAAG
GAGTTCATGCGCTTCAAGGTGCACATGGAGGGCTCCGTGAACGGCCACGAGTTCGAGATCGAGGGCGAGG
GCGAGGGCCGCCCCTACGAGGGCACCCAGACCGCCAAGCTGAAGGTGACCAAGGGTGGCCCCCTGCCCTT
CGCCTGGGACATCCTGTCCCCTCAGTTCATGTACGGCTCCAAGGCCTACGTGAAGCACCCCGCCGACATC
CCCGACTACTTGAAGCTGTCCTTCCCCGAGGGCTTCAAGTGGGAGCGCGTGATGAACTTCGAGGACGGCG
GCGTGGTGACCGTGACCCAGGACTCCTCCCTGCAGGACGGCGAGTTCATCTACAAGGTGAAGCTGCGCGG
CACCAACTTCCCCTCCGACGGCCCCGTAATGCAGAAGAAGACCATGGGCTGGGAGGCCTCCTCCGAGCGG
ATGTACCCCGAGGACGGCGCCCTGAAGGGCGAGATCAAGCAGAGGCTGAAGCTGAAGGACGGCGGCCACT
ACGACGCTGAGGTCAAGACCACCTACAAGGCCAAGAAGCCCGTGCAGCTGCCCGGCGCCTACAACGTCAA
CATCAAGTTGGACATCACCTCCCACAACGAGGACTACACCATCGTGGAACAGTACGAACGCGCCGAGGGC
CGCCACTCCACCGGCGGCATGGACGAGCTGTACAAGTAAACGCGTTAAGTCGAGTCGACAATCAACCTCT
GGATTACAAAATTTGTGAAAGATTGACTGGTATTCTTAACTATGTTGCTCCTTTTACGCTATGTGGATAC
GCTGCTTTAATGCCTTTGTATCATGCTATTGCTTCCCGTATGGCTTTCATTTTCTCCTCCTTGTATAAAT
CCTGGTTGCTGTCTCTTTATGAGGAGTTGTGGCCCGTTGTCAGGCAACGTGGCGTGGTGTGCACTGTGTT
TGCTGACGCAACCCCCACTGGTTGGGGCATTGCCACCACCTGTCAGCTCCTTTCCGGGACTTTCGCTTTC
CCCCTCCCTATTGCCACGGCGGAACTCATCGCCGCCTGCCTTGCCCGCTGCTGGACAGGGGCTCGGCTGT
TGGGCACTGACAATTCCGTGGTGTTGTCGGGGAAATCATCGTCCTTTCCTTGGCTGCTCGCCTGTGTTGC
CACCTGGATTCTGCGCGGGACGTCCTTCTGCTACGTCCCTTCGGCCCTCAATCCAGCGGACCTTCCTTCC
CGCGGCCTGCTGCCGGCTCTGCGGCCTCTTCCGCGTCTTCGCCTTCGCCCTCAGACGAGTCGGATCTCCC
TTTGGGCCGCCTCCCCGCGTCGACGGATCCGGTGATGGGACTTACAAGGCAGCTGTAGATCTTAGCCACT
TTTTAAAAGAAAAGGGGGGACTGGAAGGGCTAATTCACTCCCAACGAAGACAAGATCTGCTTTTTGCTTG
TACTGGGTCTCTCTGGTTAGACCAGATCTGAGCCTGGGAGCTCTCTGGCTAACTAGGGAACCCACTGCTT
AAGCCTCAATAAAGCTTGCCTTGAGTGCTTCAAGTAGTGTGTGCCCGTCTGTTGTGTGACTCTGGTAACT
AGAGATCCCTCAGACCCTTTTAGTCAGTGTGGAAAATCTCTAGCAGTACGTATAGTAGTTCATGTCATCT
TATTATTCAGTATTTATAACTTGCAAAGAAATGAATATCAGAGAGTGAGAGGAACTTGTTTATTGCAGCT
TATAATGGTTACAAATAAAGCAATAGCATCACAAATTTCACAAATAAAGCATTTTTTTCACTGCATTCTA
GTTGTGGTTTGTCCAAACTCATCAATGTATCTTATCATGTCTGGCTCTAGCTATCCCGCCCCTAACTCCG
CCCATCCCGCCCCTAACTCCGCCCAGTTCCGCCCATTCTCCGCCCCATGGCTGACTAATTTTTTTTATTT
ATGCAGAGGCCGAGGCCGCCTCGGCCTCTGAGCTATTCCAGAAGTAGTGAGGAGGCTTTTTTGGAGGCCT
AGGGACGTACCCAATTCGCCCTATAGTGAGTCGTATTACGCGCGCTCACTGGCCGTCGTTTTACAACGTC
GTGACTGGGAAAACCCTGGCGTTACCCAACTTAATCGCCTTGCAGCACATCCCCCTTTCGCCAGCTGGCG
TAATAGCGAAGAGGCCCGCACCGATCGCCCTTCCCAACAGTTGCGCAGCCTGAATGGCGAATGGG
[124 nt withheld, positions 6156-6279]
C
[91 nt withheld, positions 6281-6371]
A
[49 nt withheld, positions 6373-6421]
CCTTTGACGTTGGAGTCCACGTTCTTT
[37 nt withheld, positions 6449-6485]
ACCCTATCTCGGTCTATTCTTTTGATTTATAAGGGATTTTGCCGATTTCGGCCTATTGGTTAAAAAATGA
GCTGATTTAACAAAAATTTAACGCGAATTTTAACAAAATATTAACGCTTACAATTTAGGTGGCACTTTTC
GGGGAAATGTGCGCGGAACCCCTATTTGTTTATTTTTCTAAATACATTCAAATATGTATCCGCTCATGAG
ACAATAACCCTGATAAATGCTTCAATAATATTGAAAAAGGAAGAGTATGAGTATTCAACATTTCCGTGTC
GCCCTTATTCCCTTTTTTGCGGCATTTTGCCTTCCTGTTTTTGCTCACCCAGAAACGCTGGTGAAAGTAA
AAGATGCTGAAGATCAGTTGGGTGCACGAGTGGGTTACATCGAACTGGATCTCAACAGCGGTAAGATCCT
TGAGAGTTTTCGCCCCGAAGAACGTTTTCCAATGATGAGCACTTTTAAAGTTCTGCTATGTGGCGCGGTA
TTATCCCGTATTGACGCCGGGCAAGAGCAACTCGGTCGCCGCATACACTATTCTCAGAATGACTTGGTTG
AGTACTCACCAGTCACAGAAAAGCATCTTACGGATGGCATGACAGTAAGAGAATTATGCAGTGCTGCCAT
AACCATGAGTGATAACACTGCGGCCAACTTACTTCTGACAACGATCGGAGGACCGAAGGAGCTAACCGCT
TTTTTGCACAACATGGGGGATCATGTAACTCGCCTTGATCGTTGGGAACCGGAGCTGAATGAAGCCATAC
CAAACGACGAGCGTGACACCACGATGCCTGTAGCAATGGCAACAACGTTGCGCAAACTATTAACTGGCGA
ACTACTTACTCTAGCTTCCCGGCAACAATTAATAGACTGGATGGAGGCGGATAAAGTTGCAGGACCACTT
CTGCGCTCGGCCCTTCCGGCTGGCTGGTTTATTGCTGATAAATCTGGAGCCGGTGAGCGTGGGTCTCGCG
GTATCATTGCAGCACTGGGGCCAGATGGTAAGCCCTCCCGTATCGTAGTTATCTACACGACGGGGAGTCA
GGCAACTATGGATGAACGAAATAGACAGATCGCTGAGATAGGTGCCTCACTGATTAAGCATTGGTAACTG
TCAGACCAAGTTTACTCATATATACTTTAGATTGATTTAAAACTTCATTTTTAATTTAAAAGGATCTAGG
TGAAGATCCTTTTTGATAATCTCATGACCAAAATCCCTTAACGTGAGTTTTCGTTCCACTGAGCGTCAGA
CCCCGTAGAAAAGATCAAAGGATCTTCTTGAGATCCTTTTTTTCTGCGCGTAATCTGCTGCTTGCAAACA
AAAAAACCACCGCTACCAGCGGTGGTTTGTTTGCCGGATCAAGAGCTACCAACTCTTTTTCCGAAGGTAA
CTGGCTTCAGCAGAGCGCAGATACCAAATACTGTTCTTCTAGTGTAGCCGTAGTTAGGCCACCACTTCAA
GAACTCTGTAGCACCGCCTACATACCTCGCTCTGCTAATCCTGTTACCAGTGGCTGCTGCCAGTGGCGAT
AAGTCGTGTCTTACCGGGTTGGACTCAAGACGATAGTTACCGGATAAGGCGCAGCGGTCGGGCTGAACGG
GGGGTTCGTGCACACAGCCCAGCTTGGAGCGAACGACCTACACCGAACTGAGATACCTACAGCGTGAGCT
ATGAGAAAGCGCCACGCTTCCCGAAGGGAGAAAGGCGGACAGGTATCCGGTAAGCGGCAGGGTCGGAACA
GGAGAGCGCACGAGGGAGCTTCCAGGGGGAAACGCCTGGTATCTTTATAGTCCTGTCGGGTTTCGCCACC
TCTGACTTGAGCGTCGATTTTTGTGATGCTCGTCAGGGGGGCGGAGCCTATGGAAAAACGCCAGCAACGC
GGCCTTTTTACGGTTCCTGGCCTTTTGCTGGCCTTTTGCTCACATGTTCTTTCCTGCGTT
