Features (pLannotate 1.2.2; 30 found; start..end, strand, type, name):
      1..107     +  rep_origin     RSF ori (fragment): Plasmids containing the RSF 1030 origin of replication can be propagated in E. coli cells that contain additional plasmids with compatible origins.
    109..201     +  CDS            lacI (fragment): lac repressor; lacI; The lac repressor binds to the lac operator to inhibit transcription in E. coli. This inhibition can be relieved by adding lactose or isopropyl-β-D-thiogalactopyranoside (IPTG).
    214..235     +  protein_bind   CAP binding site: CAP binding activates transcription in the presence of cAMP. E. coli catabolite activator protein
    250..280     +  promoter       lac promoter: promoter for the E. coli lac operon
    288..304     +  protein_bind   lac operator: The lac repressor binds to the lac operator to inhibit transcription in E. coli. This inhibition can be relieved by adding lactose or isopropyl-β-D-thiogalactopyranoside (IPTG). lac repressor encoded by lacI
    349..367     +  promoter       T3 promoter: promoter for bacteriophage T3 RNA polymerase
    395..621     +  promoter       RSV promoter: Rous sarcoma virus enhancer/promoter
    622..802     +  LTR            5' LTR (truncated): truncated 5' long terminal repeat (LTR) from HIV-1
    849..974     +  misc_feature   HIV-1 Ψ: packaging signal of human immunodeficiency virus type 1
    958..1321    +  CDS            HIV-1 gag (fragment): gag protein from human immunodeficiency virus 1; gag
   1467..1700    +  misc_feature   RRE: The Rev response element (RRE) of HIV-1 allows for Rev-dependent mRNA export from the nucleus to the cytoplasm.
   2077..2103    +  CDS            Rev (fragment): human immunodeficiency virus 1 (HIV-1) Rev protein; rev; enhances nuclear export of unspliced and incompletely spliced viral mRNAs
   2107..2347    +  promoter       U6 promoter: RNA polymerase III promoter for human U6 snRNA
   2372..2447    +  misc_RNA       gRNA scaffold: guide RNA scaffold for the Streptococcus pyogenes CRISPR/Cas9 system
   2503..2620    +  misc_feature   cPPT/CTS: central polypurine tract and central termination sequence of HIV-1
   2686..2752    +  CDS            small t antigen (fragment): SV40 (simian virus 40) small t antigen
   2778..2989    +  promoter       EF-1α core promoter: core promoter for human elongation factor EF-1α
   2990..3928    +  intron         EF-1α intron A: intron upstream of the start codon of human EF-1α
   3950..4657    +  CDS            mCherry: mCherry is a basic (constitutively fluorescent) red fluorescent protein published in 2004, derived from Discosoma sp.. It is reported to be a very rapidly-maturing monomer with low acid sensitivity.
   4681..5269    +  misc_feature   WPRE: woodchuck hepatitis virus posttranscriptional regulatory element
   5322..5341    +  misc_feature   cPPT/CTS (fragment): central polypurine tract and central termination sequence of HIV-1
   5343..5576    +  LTR            3' LTR (ΔU3): self-inactivating 3' long terminal repeat (LTR) from HIV-1
   5654..5775    +  polyA_signal   SV40 poly(A) signal: SV40 polyadenylation signal
   5815..5950    +  rep_origin     SV40 ori: SV40 origin of replication
   5971..5989    -  promoter       T7 promoter: promoter for bacteriophage T7 RNA polymerase
   5997..6152    +  CDS            lacZα (fragment): LacZα fragment of β-galactosidase; lacZ fragment
   6157..6585    +  rep_origin     f1 ori (sequence partly withheld): f1 bacteriophage origin of replication; arrow indicates direction of (+) strand synthesis
   6638..6742    +  promoter       AmpR promoter: bla
   6743..7603    +  CDS            AmpR: β-lactamase; bla; confers resistance to ampicillin, carbenicillin, and related antibiotics
   7774..8362    +  rep_origin     ori: high-copy-number ColE1/pMB1/pBR322/pUC origin of replication
>Addgene plasmid #85708 | CRISPseq-mCherry-backbone | addgene full sequence | sequence record 170481 | Addgene NGS Result
ATCCCCTGATTCTGTGGATAACCGTATTACCGCCTTTGAGTGAGCTGATACCGCTCGCCGCAGCCGAACG
ACCGAGCGCAGCGAGTCAGTGAGCGAGGAAGCGGAAGAGCGCCCAATACGCAAACCGCCTCTCCCCGCGC
GTTGGCCGATTCATTAATGCAGCTGGCACGACAGGTTTCCCGACTGGAAAGCGGGCAGTGAGCGCAACGC
AATTAATGTGAGTTAGCTCACTCATTAGGCACCCCAGGCTTTACACTTTATGCTTCCGGCTCGTATGTTG
TGTGGAATTGTGAGCGGATAACAATTTCACACAGGAAACAGCTATGACCATGATTACGCCAAGCGCGCAA
TTAACCCTCACTAAAGGGAACAAAAGCTGGAGCTGCAAGCTTAATGTAGTCTTATGCAATACTCTTGTAG
TCTTGCAACATGGTAACGATGAGTTAGCAACATGCCTTACAAGGAGAGAAAAAGCACCGTGCATGCCGAT
TGGTGGAAGTAAGGTGGTACGATCGTGCCTTATTAGGAAGGCAACAGACGGGTCTGACATGGATTGGACG
AACCACTGAATTGCCGCATTGCAGAGATATTGTATTTAAGTGCCTAGCTCGATACATAAACGGGTCTCTC
TGGTTAGACCAGATCTGAGCCTGGGAGCTCTCTGGCTAACTAGGGAACCCACTGCTTAAGCCTCAATAAA
GCTTGCCTTGAGTGCTTCAAGTAGTGTGTGCCCGTCTGTTGTGTGACTCTGGTAACTAGAGATCCCTCAG
ACCCTTTTAGTCAGTGTGGAAAATCTCTAGCAGTGGCGCCCGAACAGGGACTTGAAAGCGAAAGGGAAAC
CAGAGGAGCTCTCTCGACGCAGGACTCGGCTTGCTGAAGCGCGCACGGCAAGAGGCGAGGGGCGGCGACT
GGTGAGTACGCCAAAAATTTTGACTAGCGGAGGCTAGAAGGAGAGAGATGGGTGCGAGAGCGTCAGTATT
AAGCGGGGGAGAATTAGATCGCGATGGGAAAAAATTCGGTTAAGGCCAGGGGGAAAGAAAAAATATAAAT
TAAAACATATAGTATGGGCAAGCAGGGAGCTAGAACGATTCGCAGTTAATCCTGGCCTGTTAGAAACATC
AGAAGGCTGTAGACAAATACTGGGACAGCTACAACCATCCCTTCAGACAGGATCAGAAGAACTTAGATCA
TTATATAATACAGTAGCAACCCTCTATTGTGTGCATCAAAGGATAGAGATAAAAGACACCAAGGAAGCTT
TAGACAAGATAGAGGAAGAGCAAAACAAAAGTAAGACCACCGCACAGCAAGCGGCCGCTGATCTTCAGAC
CTGGAGGAGGAGATATGAGGGACAATTGGAGAAGTGAATTATATAAATATAAAGTAGTAAAAATTGAACC
ATTAGGAGTAGCACCCACCAAGGCAAAGAGAAGAGTGGTGCAGAGAGAAAAAAGAGCAGTGGGAATAGGA
GCTTTGTTCCTTGGGTTCTTGGGAGCAGCAGGAAGCACTATGGGCGCAGCGTCAATGACGCTGACGGTAC
AGGCCAGACAATTATTGTCTGGTATAGTGCAGCAGCAGAACAATTTGCTGAGGGCTATTGAGGCGCAACA
GCATCTGTTGCAACTCACAGTCTGGGGCATCAAGCAGCTCCAGGCAAGAATCCTGGCTGTGGAAAGATAC
CTAAAGGATCAACAGCTCCTGGGGATTTGGGGTTGCTCTGGAAAACTCATTTGCACCACTGCTGTGCCTT
GGAATGCTAGTTGGAGTAATAAATCTCTGGAACAGATTTGGAATCACACGACCTGGATGGAGTGGGACAG
AGAAATTAACAATTACACAAGCTTAATACACTCCTTAATTGAAGAATCGCAAAACCAGCAAGAAAAGAAT
GAACAAGAATTATTGGAATTAGATAAATGGGCAAGTTTGTGGAATTGGTTTAACATAACAAATTGGCTGT
GGTATATAAAATTATTCATAATGATAGTAGGAGGCTTGGTAGGTTTAAGAATAGTTTTTGCTGTACTTTC
TATAGTGAATAGAGTTAGGCAGGGATATTCACCATTATCGTTTCAGACCCACCTCCCAACCCCGAGGGGA
CCCAGAGAGGGCCTATTTCCCATGATTCCTTCATATTTGCATATACGATACAAGGCTGTTAGAGAGATAA
TTAGAATTAATTTGACTGTAAACACAAAGATATTAGTACAAAATACGTGACGTAGAAAGTAATAATTTCT
TGGGTAGTTTGCAGTTTTAAAATTATGTTTTAAAATGGACTATCATATGCTTACCGTAACTTGAAAGTAT
TTCGATTTCTTGGCTTTATATATCTTGTGGAAAGGACGAAACACCGGAGACGGACGTCTCTGTTTTAGAG
CTAGAAATAGCAAGTTAAAATAAGGCTAGTCCGTTATCAACTTGAAAAAGTGGCACCGAGTCGGTGCTTT
TTTAAGCTTGGCGTAACTAGATCTTGAGACAAATGGCAGTATTCATCCACAATTTTAAAAGAAAAGGGGG
GATTGGGGGGTACAGTGCAGGGGAAAGAATAGTAGACATAATAGCAACAGACATACAAACTAAAGAATTA
CAAAAACAAATTACAAAAATTCAAAATTTTCGGGTTTATTACAGGGACAGCAGAGATCCACTTTGGCGCC
GGCTCGAGGGGGCCCGGGTGCAAAGATGGATAAAGTTTTAAACAGAGAGGAATCTTTGCAGCTAATGGAC
CTTCTAGGTCTTGAAAGGAGTGGGAATTGGCTCCGGTGCCCGTCAGTGGGCAGAGCGCACATCGCCCACA
GTCCCCGAGAAGTTGGGGGGAGGGGTCGGCAATTGATCCGGTGCCTAGAGAAGGTGGCGCGGGGTAAACT
GGGAAAGTGATGTCGTGTACTGGCTCCGCCTTTTTCCCGAGGGTGGGGGAGAACCGTATATAAGTGCAGT
AGTCGCCGTGAACGTTCTTTTTCGCAACGGGTTTGCCGCCAGAACACAGGTAAGTGCCGTGTGTGGTTCC
CGCGGGCCTGGCCTCTTTACGGGTTATGGCCCTTGCGTGCCTTGAATTACTTCCACCTGGCTGCAGTACG
TGATTCTTGATCCCGAGCTTCGGGTTGGAAGTGGGTGGGAGAGTTCGAGGCCTTGCGCTTAAGGAGCCCC
TTCGCCTCGTGCTTGAGTTGAGGCCTGGCCTGGGCGCTGGGGCCGCCGCGTGCGAATCTGGTGGCACCTT
CGCGCCTGTCTCGCTGCTTTCGATAAGTCTCTAGCCATTTAAAATTTTTGATGACCTGCTGCGACGCTTT
TTTTCTGGCAAGATAGTCTTGTAAATGCGGGCCAAGATCTGCACACTGGTATTTCGGTTTTTGGGGCCGC
GGGCGGCGACGGGGCCCGTGCGTCCCAGCGCACATGTTCGGCGAGGCGGGGCCTGCGAGCGCGGCCACCG
AGAATCGGACGGGGGTAGTCTCAAGCTGGCCGGCCTGCTCTGGTGCCTGGCCTCGCGCCGCCGTGTATCG
CCCCGCCCTGGGCGGCAAGGCTGGCCCGGTCGGCACCAGTTGCGTGAGCGGAAAGATGGCCGCTTCCCGG
CCCTGCTGCAGGGAGCTCAAAATGGAGGACGCGGCGCTCGGGAGAGCGGGCGGGTGAGTCACCCACACAA
AGGAAAAGGGCCTTTCCGTCCTCAGCCGTCGCTTCATGTGACTCCACGGAGTACCGGGCGCCGTCCAGGC
ACCTCGATTAGTTCTCGAGCTTTTGGAGTACGTCGTCTTTAGGTTGGGGGGAGGGGTTTTATGCGATGGA
GTTTCCCCACACTGAGTGGGTGGAGACTGAAGTTAGGCCAGCTTGGCACTTGATGTAATTCTCCTTGGAA
TTTGCCCTTTTTGAGTTTGGATCTTGGTTCATTCTCAAGCCTCAGACAGTGGTTCAAAGTTTTTTTCTTC
CATTTCAGGTGTCGTGACGTACGGCCACCATGGTGAGCAAGGGCGAGGAGGATAACATGGCCATCATCAA
GGAGTTCATGCGCTTCAAGGTGCACATGGAGGGCTCCGTGAACGGCCACGAGTTCGAGATCGAGGGCGAG
GGCGAGGGCCGCCCCTACGAGGGCACCCAGACCGCCAAGCTGAAGGTGACCAAGGGTGGCCCCCTGCCCT
TCGCCTGGGACATCCTGTCCCCTCAGTTCATGTACGGCTCCAAGGCCTACGTGAAGCACCCCGCCGACAT
CCCCGACTACTTGAAGCTGTCCTTCCCCGAGGGCTTCAAGTGGGAGCGCGTGATGAACTTCGAGGACGGC
GGCGTGGTGACCGTGACCCAGGACTCCTCCCTGCAGGACGGCGAGTTCATCTACAAGGTGAAGCTGCGCG
GCACCAACTTCCCCTCCGACGGCCCCGTAATGCAGAAGAAGACCATGGGCTGGGAGGCCTCCTCCGAGCG
GATGTACCCCGAGGACGGCGCCCTGAAGGGCGAGATCAAGCAGAGGCTGAAGCTGAAGGACGGCGGCCAC
TACGACGCTGAGGTCAAGACCACCTACAAGGCCAAGAAGCCCGTGCAGCTGCCCGGCGCCTACAACGTCA
ACATCAAGTTGGACATCACCTCCCACAACGAGGACTACACCATCGTGGAACAGTACGAACGCGCCGAGGG
CCGCCACTCCACCGGCGGCATGGACGAGCTGTACAAGTAAACGCGTTAAGTCGAGTCGACAATCAACCTC
TGGATTACAAAATTTGTGAAAGATTGACTGGTATTCTTAACTATGTTGCTCCTTTTACGCTATGTGGATA
CGCTGCTTTAATGCCTTTGTATCATGCTATTGCTTCCCGTATGGCTTTCATTTTCTCCTCCTTGTATAAA
TCCTGGTTGCTGTCTCTTTATGAGGAGTTGTGGCCCGTTGTCAGGCAACGTGGCGTGGTGTGCACTGTGT
TTGCTGACGCAACCCCCACTGGTTGGGGCATTGCCACCACCTGTCAGCTCCTTTCCGGGACTTTCGCTTT
CCCCCTCCCTATTGCCACGGCGGAACTCATCGCCGCCTGCCTTGCCCGCTGCTGGACAGGGGCTCGGCTG
TTGGGCACTGACAATTCCGTGGTGTTGTCGGGGAAATCATCGTCCTTTCCTTGGCTGCTCGCCTGTGTTG
CCACCTGGATTCTGCGCGGGACGTCCTTCTGCTACGTCCCTTCGGCCCTCAATCCAGCGGACCTTCCTTC
CCGCGGCCTGCTGCCGGCTCTGCGGCCTCTTCCGCGTCTTCGCCTTCGCCCTCAGACGAGTCGGATCTCC
CTTTGGGCCGCCTCCCCGCGTCGACGGATCCGGTGATGGGACTTACAAGGCAGCTGTAGATCTTAGCCAC
TTTTTAAAAGAAAAGGGGGGACTGGAAGGGCTAATTCACTCCCAACGAAGACAAGATCTGCTTTTTGCTT
GTACTGGGTCTCTCTGGTTAGACCAGATCTGAGCCTGGGAGCTCTCTGGCTAACTAGGGAACCCACTGCT
TAAGCCTCAATAAAGCTTGCCTTGAGTGCTTCAAGTAGTGTGTGCCCGTCTGTTGTGTGACTCTGGTAAC
TAGAGATCCCTCAGACCCTTTTAGTCAGTGTGGAAAATCTCTAGCAGTACGTATAGTAGTTCATGTCATC
TTATTATTCAGTATTTATAACTTGCAAAGAAATGAATATCAGAGAGTGAGAGGAACTTGTTTATTGCAGC
TTATAATGGTTACAAATAAAGCAATAGCATCACAAATTTCACAAATAAAGCATTTTTTTCACTGCATTCT
AGTTGTGGTTTGTCCAAACTCATCAATGTATCTTATCATGTCTGGCTCTAGCTATCCCGCCCCTAACTCC
GCCCATCCCGCCCCTAACTCCGCCCAGTTCCGCCCATTCTCCGCCCCATGGCTGACTAATTTTTTTTATT
TATGCAGAGGCCGAGGCCGCCTCGGCCTCTGAGCTATTCCAGAAGTAGTGAGGAGGCTTTTTTGGAGGCC
TAGGGACGTACCCAATTCGCCCTATAGTGAGTCGTATTACGCGCGCTCACTGGCCGTCGTTTTACAACGT
CGTGACTGGGAAAACCCTGGCGTTACCCAACTTAATCGCCTTGCAGCACATCCCCCTTTCGCCAGCTGGC
GTAATAGCGAAGAGGCCCGCACCGATCGCCCTTCCCAACAGTTGCGCAGCCTGAATGGCGAATGGG
[124 nt withheld, positions 6157-6280]
C
[91 nt withheld, positions 6282-6372]
A
[49 nt withheld, positions 6374-6422]
CCTTTGACGTTGGAGTCCACGTTCTTT
[37 nt withheld, positions 6450-6486]
ACCCTATCTCGGTCTATTCTTTTGATTTATAAGGGATTTTGCCGATTTCGGCCTATTGGTTAAAAAATGA
GCTGATTTAACAAAAATTTAACGCGAATTTTAACAAAATATTAACGCTTACAATTTAGGTGGCACTTTTC
GGGGAAATGTGCGCGGAACCCCTATTTGTTTATTTTTCTAAATACATTCAAATATGTATCCGCTCATGAG
ACAATAACCCTGATAAATGCTTCAATAATATTGAAAAAGGAAGAGTATGAGTATTCAACATTTCCGTGTC
GCCCTTATTCCCTTTTTTGCGGCATTTTGCCTTCCTGTTTTTGCTCACCCAGAAACGCTGGTGAAAGTAA
AAGATGCTGAAGATCAGTTGGGTGCACGAGTGGGTTACATCGAACTGGATCTCAACAGCGGTAAGATCCT
TGAGAGTTTTCGCCCCGAAGAACGTTTTCCAATGATGAGCACTTTTAAAGTTCTGCTATGTGGCGCGGTA
TTATCCCGTATTGACGCCGGGCAAGAGCAACTCGGTCGCCGCATACACTATTCTCAGAATGACTTGGTTG
AGTACTCACCAGTCACAGAAAAGCATCTTACGGATGGCATGACAGTAAGAGAATTATGCAGTGCTGCCAT
AACCATGAGTGATAACACTGCGGCCAACTTACTTCTGACAACGATCGGAGGACCGAAGGAGCTAACCGCT
TTTTTGCACAACATGGGGGATCATGTAACTCGCCTTGATCGTTGGGAACCGGAGCTGAATGAAGCCATAC
CAAACGACGAGCGTGACACCACGATGCCTGTAGCAATGGCAACAACGTTGCGCAAACTATTAACTGGCGA
ACTACTTACTCTAGCTTCCCGGCAACAATTAATAGACTGGATGGAGGCGGATAAAGTTGCAGGACCACTT
CTGCGCTCGGCCCTTCCGGCTGGCTGGTTTATTGCTGATAAATCTGGAGCCGGTGAGCGTGGGTCTCGCG
GTATCATTGCAGCACTGGGGCCAGATGGTAAGCCCTCCCGTATCGTAGTTATCTACACGACGGGGAGTCA
GGCAACTATGGATGAACGAAATAGACAGATCGCTGAGATAGGTGCCTCACTGATTAAGCATTGGTAACTG
TCAGACCAAGTTTACTCATATATACTTTAGATTGATTTAAAACTTCATTTTTAATTTAAAAGGATCTAGG
TGAAGATCCTTTTTGATAATCTCATGACCAAAATCCCTTAACGTGAGTTTTCGTTCCACTGAGCGTCAGA
CCCCGTAGAAAAGATCAAAGGATCTTCTTGAGATCCTTTTTTTCTGCGCGTAATCTGCTGCTTGCAAACA
AAAAAACCACCGCTACCAGCGGTGGTTTGTTTGCCGGATCAAGAGCTACCAACTCTTTTTCCGAAGGTAA
CTGGCTTCAGCAGAGCGCAGATACCAAATACTGTTCTTCTAGTGTAGCCGTAGTTAGGCCACCACTTCAA
GAACTCTGTAGCACCGCCTACATACCTCGCTCTGCTAATCCTGTTACCAGTGGCTGCTGCCAGTGGCGAT
AAGTCGTGTCTTACCGGGTTGGACTCAAGACGATAGTTACCGGATAAGGCGCAGCGGTCGGGCTGAACGG
GGGGTTCGTGCACACAGCCCAGCTTGGAGCGAACGACCTACACCGAACTGAGATACCTACAGCGTGAGCT
ATGAGAAAGCGCCACGCTTCCCGAAGGGAGAAAGGCGGACAGGTATCCGGTAAGCGGCAGGGTCGGAACA
GGAGAGCGCACGAGGGAGCTTCCAGGGGGAAACGCCTGGTATCTTTATAGTCCTGTCGGGTTTCGCCACC
TCTGACTTGAGCGTCGATTTTTGTGATGCTCGTCAGGGGGGCGGAGCCTATGGAAAAACGCCAGCAACGC
GGCCTTTTTACGGTTCCTGGCCTTTTGCTGGCCTTTTGCTCACATGTTCTTTCCTGCGTT
